>Addgene plasmid #62445 | MXS_CMV::rtTA3-bGHpA | depositor full sequence | sequence record 102506 | Full Sequence
CATGATATCAAACGCGTAACTCGAGTAGTTATTAATAGTAATCAATTACGGGGTCATTAGTTCATAGCCC
ATATATGGAGTTCCGCGTTACATAACTTACGGTAAATGGCCCGCCTGGCTGACCGCCCAACGACCCCCGC
CCATTGACGTCAATAATGACGTATGTTCCCATAGTAACGCCAATAGGGACTTTCCATTGACGTCAATGGG
TGGAGTATTTACGGTAAACTGCCCACTTGGCAGTACATCAAGTGTATCATATGCCAAGTACGCCCCCTAT
TGACGTCAATGACGGTAAATGGCCCGCCTGGCATTATGCCCAGTACATGACCTTATGGGACTTTCCTACT
TGGCAGTACATCTACGTATTAGTCATCGCTATTACCATGGTGATGCGGTTTTGGCAGTACATCAATGGGC
GTGGATAGCGGTTTGACTCACGGGGATTTCCAAGTCTCCACCCCATTGACGTCAATGGGAGTTTGTTTTG
GCACCAAAATCAACGGGACTTTCCAAAATGTCGTAACAACTCCGCCCCATTGACGCAAATGGGCGGTAGG
CGTGTACGGTGGGAGGTCTATATAAGCAGAGCTGGTTTAGTGAACCGTCAGATCCGCTAGGGATCTCAGC
TGGTCGAGGCAGGTCGAATTCACCATGTCTAGACTGGACAAGAGCAAAGTCATAAACGGAGCTCTGGAAT
TACTCAATGGTGTCGGTATCGAAGGCCTGACGACAAGGAAACTCGCTCAAAAGCTGGGAGTTGAGCAGCC
TACCCTGTACTGGCACGTGAAGAACAAGCGGGCCCTGCTCGATGCCCTGCCAATCGAGATGCTGGACAGG
CATCATACCCACTTCTGCCCCCTGGAAGGCGAGTCATGGCAAGACTTTCTGCGGAACAACGCCAAGTCAT
ACCGCTGTGCTCTCCTCTCACATCGCGACGGGGCTAAAGTGCATCTCGGCACCCGCCCAACAGAGAAACA
GTACGAAACCCTGGAAAATCAGCTCGCGTTCCTGTGTCAGCAAGGCTTCTCCCTGGAGAACGCACTGTAC
GCTCTGTCCGCCGTGGGCCACTTTACACTGGGCTGCGTATTGGAGGAACAGGAGCATCAAGTAGCAAAAG
AGGAAAGAGAGACACCTACCACCGATTCTATGCCCCCACTTCTGAGACAAGCAATTGAGCTGTTCGACCG
GCAGGGAGCCGAACCTGCCTTCCTTTTCGGCCTGGAACTAATCATATGTGGCCTGGAGAAACAGCTAAAG
TGCGAAAGCGGCGGGCCGACCGACGCCCTTGACGATTTTGACTTAGACATGCTCCCAGCCGATGCCCTTG
ACGACTTTGACCTTGATATGCTGCCTGCTGACGCTCTTGACGATTTTGACCTTGACATGCTCCCCGGGTA
ACTAAGTAAGGATCTGTCGAGCTGTGCCTTCTAGTTGCCAGCCATCTGTTGTTTGCCCCTCCCCCGTGCC
TTCCTTGACCCTGGAAGGTGCCACTCCCACTGTCCTTTCCTAATAAAATGAGGAAATTGCATCGCATTGT
CTGAGTAGGTGTCATTCTATTCTGGGGGGTGGGGTGGGGCAGGACAGCAAGGGGGAGGATTGGGAAGACA
ATAGCAGGCATGCTGGGGATGCGGTGGGCTCTATGGTCGACCAATTCGGGGAAATGTGCGCGGAACCCCT
ATTTGTTTATTTTTCTAAATACATTCAAATATGTATCCGCTCATGAGACAATAACCCTGATAAATGCTTC
AATAATATTGAAAAAGGAAGAGTATGAGTATTCAACATTTCCGTGTCGCCCTTATTCCCTTTTTTGCGGC
ATTTTGCCTTCCTGTTTTTGCTCACCCAGAAACGCTGGTGAAAGTAAAAGATGCTGAAGATCAGTTGGGT
GCACGAGTGGGTTACATCGAACTGGATCTCAACAGCGGTAAGATCCTTGAGAGTTTTCGCCCCGAAGAAC
GTTTTCCAATGATGAGCACTTTTAAAGTTCTGCTATGTGGCGCGGTATTATCCCGTATTGACGCCGGGCA
AGAGCAACTCGGTCGCCGCATACACTATTCTCAGAATGACTTGGTTGAGTACTCACCAGTCACAGAAAAG
CATCTTACGGATGGCATGACAGTAAGAGAATTATGCAGTGCTGCCATAACCATGAGTGATAACACTGCGG
CCAACTTACTTCTGACAACGATCGGAGGACCGAAGGAGCTAACCGCTTTTTTGCACAACATGGGGGATCA
TGTAACTCGCCTTGATCGTTGGGAACCGGAGCTGAATGAAGCCATACCAAACGACGAGCGTGACACCACG
ATGCCTGTAGCAATGGCAACAACGTTGCGCAAACTATTAACTGGCGAACTACTTACTCTAGCTTCCCGGC
AACAATTAATAGACTGGATGGAGGCGGATAAAGTTGCAGGACCACTTCTGCGCTCGGCCCTTCCGGCTGG
CTGGTTTATTGCTGATAAATCTGGAGCCGGTGAGCGTGGGTCTCGCGGTATCATTGCAGCACTGGGGCCA
GATGGTAAGCCCTCCCGTATCGTAGTTATCTACACGACGGGGAGTCAGGCAACTATGGATGAACGAAATA
GACAGATCGCTGAGATAGGTGCCTCACTGATTAAGCATTGGTAACTGTCAGACCAAGTTTACTCATATAT
ACTTTAGATTGATTTAAAACTTCATTTTTAATTTAAAAGGATCTAGGTGAAGATCCTTTTTGATAATCTC
ATGACCAAAATCCCTTAACGTGAGTTTTCGTTCCACTGAGCGTCAGACCCCGTAGAAAAGATCAAAGGAT
CTTCTTGAGATCCTTTTTTTCTGCGCGTAATCTGCTGCTTGCAAACAAAAAAACCACCGCTACCAGCGGT
GGTTTGTTTGCCGGATCAAGAGCTACCAACTCTTTTTCCGAAGGTAACTGGCTTCAGCAGAGCGCAGATA
CCAAATACTGTTCTTCTAGTGTAGCCGTAGTTAGGCCACCACTTCAAGAACTCTGTAGCACCGCCTACAT
ACCTCGCTCTGCTAATCCTGTTACCAGTGGCTGCTGCCAGTGGCGATAAGTCGTGTCTTACCGGGTTGGA
CTCAAGACGATAGTTACCGGATAAGGCGCAGCGGTCGGGCTGAACGGGGGGTTCGTGCACACAGCCCAGC
TTGGAGCGAACGACCTACACCGAACTGAGATACCTACAGCGTGAGCTATGAGAAAGCGCCACGCTTCCCG
AAGGGAGAAAGGCGGACAGGTATCCGGTAAGCGGCAGGGTCGGAACAGGAGAGCGCACGAGGGAGCTTCC
AGGGGGAAACGCCTGGTATCTTTATAGTCCTGTCGGGTTTCGCCACCTCTGACTTGAGCGTCGATTTTTG
TGATGCTCGTCAGGGGGGCGGAGCCTATGGAAAAACGCCAGCAACGCGGCCTTTTTACGGTTCCTGGCCT
TTTGCTGGCCTTTTGCTCACATGTTCTTTCCTGCGTTATCCCCTGATTCTGTGGATAACCGTATTACCGC
CTTTGAGTGAGCTGATACCGCTCGCCGCAGCCGAACGACCGAGCGCAGCGAGTCAGTGAGC
Features (pLannotate 1.2.2; 8 found; start..end, strand, type, name):
     86..389     +  enhancer       CMV enhancer: human cytomegalovirus immediate early enhancer
    390..593     +  promoter       CMV promoter: human cytomegalovirus (CMV) immediate early promoter
    655..1352    +  CDS            rtTA3 (fragment): reverse tetracycline transactivator 3 activates expression from Tet-responsive promoters in the presence of doxycycline
   1282..1392    +  CDS            VP48: 3 tandem repeats of the minimal activation domain of herpes simplex virus VP16 (Cheng et al., 2013)
   1422..1646    +  polyA_signal   bGH poly(A) signal: bovine growth hormone polyadenylation signal
   1669..1773    +  promoter       AmpR promoter: bla
   1774..2634    +  CDS            AmpR: β-lactamase; bla; confers resistance to ampicillin, carbenicillin, and related antibiotics
   2805..3393    +  rep_origin     ori: high-copy-number ColE1/pMB1/pBR322/pUC origin of replication
