[The description below was written by a language model from this plasmid's Addgene catalogue record and pLannotate feature annotations shown in this document.]
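Description:
MXS_CMV::rtTA3-bGHpA is a small synthetic-biology building-block plasmid (about 3.6 kb) from the MXS-chaining cloning platform, a modular system designed for assembling multi-cassette constructs for imaging and flow cytometry work in mammalian cells. The minimal MXS chaining backbone of roughly 1.9 kb carries little beyond what is needed for propagation in E. coli. This consists of a high-copy ColE1/pUC-type origin of replication and an ampicillin resistance gene (β-lactamase) driven by its own bla promoter. No mammalian selection marker or viral element is annotated.

The payload is a complete mammalian expression unit of about 1.6 kb, cloned between MluI and SalI sites that both remain intact. The human cytomegalovirus immediate-early enhancer and promoter drive constitutive expression of rtTA3, the reverse tetracycline transactivator. Transcription is terminated by the bovine growth hormone polyadenylation signal. The feature table labels the rtTA3 coding region as a fragment overlapping a separate annotation for three tandem minimal VP16 activation domains. This most likely reflects how the annotation tool splits the DNA-binding and activation portions of a single open reading frame, not a truncation, although the record does not address this directly. rtTA3 binds Tet-responsive promoters and activates them only in the presence of doxycycline, so the cassette supplies the Tet-On regulator component.

According to the record, the plasmid serves as a ready-made chaining module. The CMV::rtTA3-bGHpA cassette can presumably be combined with other MXS cassettes, such as Tet-responsive reporters or selection units, to build doxycycline-inducible expression constructs for mammalian systems.
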