Addgene plasmid #62445: MXS_CMV::rtTA3-bGHpA
Purpose: MXS_chaining vector with CMV::rtTA3-bGHpA
Depositing lab: Pierre Neveu. Depositing organization: European Molecular Biology Laboratory (EMBL), Heidelberg. Publication: MXS-Chaining: A Highly Efficient Cloning Platform for Imaging and Flow Cytometry Approaches in Mammalian Systems. Sladitschek HL, Neveu PA. PLoS One. 2015 Apr 24;10(4):e0124958. doi: 10.1371/journal.pone.0124958. eCollection 2015. PONE-D-15-01385 PubMed 25909630.
Backbone
  Vector backbone: MXS_chaining vector
  Backbone manufacturer: Neveu lab, Addgene plasmid #62394
  Backbone size w/o insert (bp): 1945
  Vector type: Synthetic Biology
Growth in bacteria
  Bacterial resistance: Ampicillin, 100 μg/mL
  Growth temperature: 37°C
  Growth strain: Mach1
  Copy number: High Copy
Gene/Insert
  Gene/Insert name: cassette containing the reverse tetracycline transactivator with CMV promoter
  Species: Synthetic
  Insert size (bp): 1638
  Cloning method: Restriction Enzyme; 5′ cloning site MluI (not destroyed); 3′ cloning site SalI (not destroyed)
  Sequencing primers: 5′ TTACCGCCTTTGAGTGAG; 3′ TTGTCTCATGAGCGGATAC
Terms and licenses: Academic/Nonprofit Terms; Industry Terms: Not Available to Industry
How to cite: MXS_CMV::rtTA3-bGHpA was a gift from Pierre Neveu (Addgene plasmid # 62445 ; http://n2t.net/addgene:62445 ; RRID:Addgene_62445)
