>Addgene plasmid #62445 | MXS_CMV::rtTA3-bGHpA | addgene partial sequence | sequence record 104792 | pBR322ori-F 5'-GGGAAACGCCTGGTATCTTT-3'
GTGATGCTCGTCAGGGGGGCGGAGCCTATGGAAAAACGCCAGCAACGCGGCCTTTTTACGGTTCCTGGCC
TTTTGCTGGCCTTTTGCTCACATGTTCTTTCCTGCGTTATCCCCTGATTCTGTGGATAACCGTATTACCG
CCTTTGAGTGAGCTGATACCGCTCGCCGCAGCCGAACGACCGAGCGCAGCGAGTCAGTGAGCCATGATAT
CAAACGCGTAACTCGAGTAGTTATTAATAGTAATCAATTACGGGGTCATTAGTTCATAGCCCATATATGG
AGTTCCGCGTTACATAACTTACGGTAAATGGCCCGCCTGGCTGACCGCCCAACGACCCCCGCCCATTGAC
GTCAATAATGACGTATGTTCCCATAGTAACGCCAATAGGGACTTTCCATTGACGTCAATGGGTGGAGTAT
TTACGGTAAACTGCCCACTTGGCAGTACATCAAGTGTATCATATGCCAAGTACGCCCCCTATTGACGTCA
ATGACGGTAAATGGCCCGCCTGGCATTATGCCCAGTACATGACCTTATGGGACTTTCCTACTTGGCAGTA
CATCTACGTATTAGTCATCGCTATTACCATGGTGATGCGGTTTTGGCAGTACATCAATGGGCGTGGATAG
CGGTTTGACTCACGGGGATTTCCAAGTCTCCACCCCATTGACGTCAATGGGAGTTTGTTTTGGCACC
