>Addgene plasmid #62445 | MXS_CMV::rtTA3-bGHpA | addgene partial sequence | sequence record 104793 | AmpSeq-F 5'-ctcatgagcggatacatatttgaa-3'
GAATTGGTCGACCATAGAGCCCACCGCATCCCCAGCATGCCTGCTATTGTCTTCCCAATCCTCCCCCTTG
CTGTCCTGCCCCACCCCACCCCCCAGAATAGAATGACACCTACTCAGACAATGCGATGCAATTTCCTCAT
TTTATTAGGAAAGGACAGTGGGAGTGGCACCTTCCAGGGTCAAGGAAGGCACGGGGGAGGGGCAAACAAC
AGATGGCTGGCAACTAGAAGGCACAGCTCGACAGATCCTTACTTAGTTACCCGGGGAGCATGTCAAGGTC
AAAATCGTCAAGAGCGTCAGCAGGCAGCATATCAAGGTCAAAGTCGTCAAGGGCATCGGCTGGGAGCATG
TCTAAGTCAAAATCGTCAAGGGCGTCGGTCGGCCCGCCGCTTTCGCACTTTAGCTGTTTCTCCAGGCCAC
ATATGATTAGTTCCAGGCCGAAAAGGAAGGCAGGTTCGGCTCCCTGCCGGTCGAACAGCTCAATTGCTTG
TCTCAGAAGTGGGGGCATAGAATCGGTGGTAGGTGTCTCTCTTTCCTCTTTTGCTACTTGATGCTCCTGT
TCCTCCAATACGCAGCCCAGTGTAAAGTGGCCCACGGCGGACAGAGCGTACAGTGCGTTCTCCAGGGAGA
AGCCTTGCTGACACAGGAACGCGAGCTGATTTTCCA
