>Addgene plasmid #62445 | MXS_CMV::rtTA3-bGHpA | addgene partial sequence | sequence record 106871 | CMV-F 5'-CGCAAATGGGCGGTAGGCGTG-3'
GTCAGATCCGCTAGGGATCTCAGCTGGTCGAGGCAGGTCGAATTCACCATGTCTAGACTGGACAAGAGCA
AAGTCATAAACGGAGCTCTGGAATTACTCAATGGTGTCGGTATCGAAGGCCTGACGACAAGGAAACTCGC
TCAAAAGCTGGGAGTTGAGCAGCCTACCCTGTACTGGCACGTGAAGAACAAGCGGGCCCTGCTCGATGCC
CTGCCAATCGAGATGCTGGACAGGCATCATACCCACTTCTGCCCCCTGGAAGGCGAGTCATGGCAAGACT
TTCTGCGGAACAACGCCAAGTCATACCGCTGTGCTCTCCTCTCACATCGCGACGGGGCTAAAGTGCATCT
CGGCACCCGCCCAACAGAGAAACAGTACGAAACCCTGGAAAATCAGCTCGCGTTCCTGTGTCAGCAAGGC
TTCTCCCTGGAGAACGCACTGTACGCTCTGTCCGCCGTGGGCCACTTTACACTGGGCTGCGTATTGGAGG
AACAGGAGCATCAAGTAGCAAAAGAGGAAAGAGAGACACCTACCACCGATTCTATGCCCCCACTTCTGAG
ACAAGCAATTGAGCTGTTCGACCGGCAGGGAGCCGAACCTGCCTTCCTTTTCGGCCTGGAACTAATCATA
TGTGGCCTGGAGAAACAGCTAAAGTGCGAAAGCGGCGGGCCGACCGACGCCCTTGACGA
